Addgene plasmid #121301: pUC57-Kan_FR13_00066391
Purpose: Level 0 Golden-Gate compatible vector
Depositing lab: Sophien Kamoun. Depositing organization: Sainsbury Laboratory, Norwich. Publication: A Clone Resource of Magnaporthe oryzae Effectors That Share Sequence and Structural Similarities Across Host-Specific Lineages. Petit-Houdenot Y, Langner T, Harant A, Win J, Kamoun S. Mol Plant Microbe Interact. 2020 Aug;33(8):1032-1035. doi: 10.1094/MPMI-03-20-0052-A. Epub 2020 Jun 22. PubMed 32460610.
Backbone
  Vector backbone: pUC57-Kan
  Backbone size w/o insert (bp): 2626
  Vector type: Golden Gate
  Selectable markers: lacZ
Growth in bacteria
  Bacterial resistance: Kanamycin, 50 μg/mL
  Growth temperature: 37°C
  Growth strain: DH5alpha
  Copy number: High Copy
Gene/Insert
  Gene/Insert name: FR13_00066391
  Mutation: Magnaporthe oryzae
  Cloning method: Restriction Enzyme; 5′ cloning site EcoRV (unknown if destroyed); 3′ cloning site EcoRV (unknown if destroyed)
  Sequencing primers: 5′ M13Fw; 3′ M13Rv
Terms and licenses: Academic/Nonprofit Terms; Industry Terms: Not Available to Industry
How to cite: pUC57-Kan_FR13_00066391 was a gift from Sophien Kamoun (Addgene plasmid # 121301 ; http://n2t.net/addgene:121301 ; RRID:Addgene_121301)
