[The description below was written by a language model from this plasmid's Addgene catalogue record and pLannotate feature annotations shown in this document.]
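Description:
pUC57-Kan_FR13_00066391 is a small, high-copy E. coli cloning plasmid that serves as a Level 0 Golden Gate-compatible module. It is built on the pUC57-Kan backbone (2,626 bp without insert; the full sequence record is 2,866 nt), which implies an insert of roughly 240 bp. It replicates through a ColE1/pUC-type origin and is selected with kanamycin. Resistance comes from an aph(3')-Ia aminoglycoside phosphotransferase gene, which here sits downstream of the bla (AmpR) promoter. Short remnants of bom, rop and lacI are also annotated, but these are backbone fragments rather than functional elements.

The insert, FR13_00066391, is from Magnaporthe oryzae; the organism name was entered in the record's mutation field. The associated publication describes a clone resource of effectors from this blast fungus, so the insert is presumably a candidate effector coding sequence, although the record gives no further detail on its function. It was placed at the EcoRV site within the lacZα region. The feature table accordingly shows only a fragment of lacZα, separated by an unannotated gap from the lac operator, lac promoter and CAP binding site, and the insert most likely occupies that gap. lacZ is listed as a marker, consistent with blue/white screening of the parental vector. M13 forward and reverse sites flank the insert for sequence verification.

As a Level 0 part, the plasmid is meant as a storage and donor module. Type IIS restriction enzymes release the fragment for assembly into higher-level expression constructs. The record does not state which enzyme or overhangs are used. The plasmid carries no promoter, tag or terminator intended for expression in plants or fungi.
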