Features (pLannotate 1.2.2; 10 found; start..end, strand, type, name):
    137..236     +  misc_feature   bom (fragment): basis of mobility region from pBR322
    242..399     -  CDS            lacZα (fragment): LacZα fragment of β-galactosidase; lacZ fragment
    714..730     -  protein_bind   lac operator: The lac repressor binds to the lac operator to inhibit transcription in E. coli. This inhibition can be relieved by adding lactose or isopropyl-β-D-thiogalactopyranoside (IPTG). lac repressor encoded by lacI
    738..768     -  promoter       lac promoter: promoter for the E. coli lac operon
    783..804     -  protein_bind   CAP binding site: CAP binding activates transcription in the presence of cAMP. E. coli catabolite activator protein
    817..909     -  CDS            lacI (fragment): lac repressor; lacI; The lac repressor binds to the lac operator to inhibit transcription in E. coli. This inhibition can be relieved by adding lactose or isopropyl-β-D-thiogalactopyranoside (IPTG).
   1092..1680    -  rep_origin     ori: high-copy-number ColE1/pMB1/pBR322/pUC origin of replication
   1851..2666    -  CDS            KanR: aminoglycoside phosphotransferase; aph(3')-Ia; confers resistance to kanamycin in bacteria or G418 (Geneticin®) in eukaryotes
   2667..2771    -  promoter       AmpR promoter: bla
   2866..35      +  CDS            rop (fragment) (across the origin): Rop protein, which maintains plasmids at low copy number; rop
>Addgene plasmid #121301 | pUC57-Kan_FR13_00066391 | depositor full sequence | sequence record 231371 | pUC57-Kan_FR13_00066391 sequence 2866 bps
TCGCGCGTTTCGGTGATGACGGTGAAAACCTCTGACACATGCAGCTCCCGGAGACGGTCACAGCTTGTCT
GTAAGCGGATGCCGGGAGCAGACAAGCCCGTCAGGGCGCGTCAGCGGGTGTTGGCGGGTGTCGGGGCTGG
CTTAACTATGCGGCATCAGAGCAGATTGTACTGAGAGTGCACCATATGCGGTGTGAAATACCGCACAGAT
GCGTAAGGAGAAAATACCGCATCAGGCGCCATTCGCCATTCAGGCTGCGCAACTGTTGGGAAGGGCGATC
GGTGCGGGCCTCTTCGCTATTACGCCAGCTGGCGAAAGGGGGATGTGCTGCAAGGCGATTAAGTTGGGTA
ACGCCAGGGTTTTCCCAGTCACGACGTTGTAAAACGACGGCCAGTGAATTGACGCGTATTGGGATGGAAC
TTGGTCTCTAAGCTCATTCACAACCCAAAACTTCTTCAATTTCACCTTTAATAGTAACTTTTTCAGCAAC
CAAATCAGCACCAAAAATAATTGGAGTACAATCATTTTCAAATTCAACATGAATATCACCATGTTTCATA
TATTCAGTATTCAAACAAGAACCAGATTCAATAATTTCACCTTCAGAGTTCAAAACAGTCCATTTACACA
ATTTAGCCATTAGAGACCAAGTTCCATCCCAATGGCGCGCCGAGCTTGGCTCGAGCATGGTCATAGCTGT
TTCCTGTGTGAAATTGTTATCCGCTCACAATTCCACACAACATACGAGCCGGAAGCATAAAGTGTAAAGC
CTGGGGTGCCTAATGAGTGAGCTAACTCACATTAATTGCGTTGCGCTCACTGCCCGCTTTCCAGTCGGGA
AACCTGTCGTGCCAGCTGCATTAATGAATCGGCCAACGCGCGGGGAGAGGCGGTTTGCGTATTGGGCGCT
CTTCCGCTTCCTCGCTCACTGACTCGCTGCGCTCGGTCGTTCGGCTGCGGCGAGCGGTATCAGCTCACTC
AAAGGCGGTAATACGGTTATCCACAGAATCAGGGGATAACGCAGGAAAGAACATGTGAGCAAAAGGCCAG
CAAAAGGCCAGGAACCGTAAAAAGGCCGCGTTGCTGGCGTTTTTCCATAGGCTCCGCCCCCCTGACGAGC
ATCACAAAAATCGACGCTCAAGTCAGAGGTGGCGAAACCCGACAGGACTATAAAGATACCAGGCGTTTCC
CCCTGGAAGCTCCCTCGTGCGCTCTCCTGTTCCGACCCTGCCGCTTACCGGATACCTGTCCGCCTTTCTC
CCTTCGGGAAGCGTGGCGCTTTCTCATAGCTCACGCTGTAGGTATCTCAGTTCGGTGTAGGTCGTTCGCT
CCAAGCTGGGCTGTGTGCACGAACCCCCCGTTCAGCCCGACCGCTGCGCCTTATCCGGTAACTATCGTCT
TGAGTCCAACCCGGTAAGACACGACTTATCGCCACTGGCAGCAGCCACTGGTAACAGGATTAGCAGAGCG
AGGTATGTAGGCGGTGCTACAGAGTTCTTGAAGTGGTGGCCTAACTACGGCTACACTAGAAGAACAGTAT
TTGGTATCTGCGCTCTGCTGAAGCCAGTTACCTTCGGAAAAAGAGTTGGTAGCTCTTGATCCGGCAAACA
AACCACCGCTGGTAGCGGTGGTTTTTTTGTTTGCAAGCAGCAGATTACGCGCAGAAAAAAAGGATCTCAA
GAAGATCCTTTGATCTTTTCTACGGGGTCTGACGCTCAGTGGAACGAAAACTCACGTTAAGGGATTTTGG
TCATGAGATTATCAAAAAGGATCTTCACCTAGATCCTTTTAAATTAAAAATGAAGTTTTAAATCAATCTA
AAGTATATATGAGTAAACTTGGTCTGACAGTTAGAAAAACTCATCGAGCATCAAATGAAACTGCAATTTA
TTCATATCAGGATTATCAATACCATATTTTTGAAAAAGCCGTTTCTGTAATGAAGGAGAAAACTCACCGA
GGCAGTTCCATAGGATGGCAAGATCCTGGTATCGGTCTGCGATTCCGACTCGTCCAACATCAATACAACC
TATTAATTTCCCCTCGTCAAAAATAAGGTTATCAAGTGAGAAATCACCATGAGTGACGACTGAATCCGGT
GAGAATGGCAAAAGTTTATGCATTTCTTTCCAGACTTGTTCAACAGGCCAGCCATTACGCTCGTCATCAA
AATCACTCGCATCAACCAAACCGTTATTCATTCGTGATTGCGCCTGAGCGAGACGAAATACGCGATCGCT
GTTAAAAGGACAATTACAAACAGGAATCGAATGCAACCGGCGCAGGAACACTGCCAGCGCATCAACAATA
TTTTCACCTGAATCAGGATATTCTTCTAATACCTGGAATGCTGTTTTCCCAGGGATCGCAGTGGTGAGTA
ACCATGCATCATCAGGAGTACGGATAAAATGCTTGATGGTCGGAAGAGGCATAAATTCCGTCAGCCAGTT
TAGTCTGACCATCTCATCTGTAACATCATTGGCAACGCTACCTTTGCCATGTTTCAGAAACAACTCTGGC
GCATCGGGCTTCCCATACAATCGATAGATTGTCGCACCTGATTGCCCGACATTATCGCGAGCCCATTTAT
ACCCATATAAATCAGCATCCATGTTGGAATTTAATCGCGGCCTAGAGCAAGACGTTTCCCGTTGAATATG
GCTCATACTCTTCCTTTTTCAATATTATTGAAGCATTTATCAGGGTTATTGTCTCATGAGCGGATACATA
TTTGAATGTATTTAGAAAAATAAACAAATAGGGGTTCCGCGCACATTTCCCCGAAAAGTGCCACCTGACG
TCTAAGAAACCATTATTATCATGACATTAACCTATAAAAATAGGCGTATCACGAGGCCCTTTCGTC
