>Addgene plasmid #121301 | pUC57-Kan_FR13_00066391 | depositor partial sequence | sequence record 230854 | FR13_00066391
TTGGTCTCTAATGGCTAAATTGTGTAAATGGACTGTTTTGAACTCTGAAGGTGAAATTATTGAATCTGGT
TCTTGTTTGAATACTGAATATATGAAACATGGTGATATTCATGTTGAATTTGAAAATGATTGTACTCCAA
TTATTTTTGGTGCTGATTTGGTTGCTGAAAAAGTTACTATTAAAGGTGAAATTGAAGAAGTTTTGGGTTG
TGAATGAGCTTAGAGACCAA
