>Addgene plasmid #121301 | pUC57-Kan_FR13_00066391 | depositor partial sequence | sequence record 230855 | empty_vector
TCGCGCGTTTCGGTGATGACGGTGAAAACCTCTGACACATGCAGCTCCCGGAGACGGTCACAGCTTGTCT
GTAAGCGGATGCCGGGAGCAGACAAGCCCGTCAGGGCGCGTCAGCGGGTGTTGGCGGGTGTCGGGGCTGG
CTTAACTATGCGGCATCAGAGCAGATTGTACTGAGAGTGCACCATATGCGGTGTGAAATACCGCACAGAT
GCGTAAGGAGAAAATACCGCATCAGGCGCCATTCGCCATTCAGGCTGCGCAACTGTTGGGAAGGGCGATC
GGTGCGGGCCTCTTCGCTATTACGCCAGCTGGCGAAAGGGGGATGTGCTGCAAGGCGATTAAGTTGGGTA
ACGCCAGGGTTTTCCCAGTCACGACGTTGTAAAACGACGGCCAGTGAATTGACGCGTATTGGGATATCCC
AATGGCGCGCCGAGCTTGGCTCGAGCATGGTCATAGCTGTTTCCTGTGTGAAATTGTTATCCGCTCACAA
TTCCACACAACATACGAGCCGGAAGCATAAAGTGTAAAGCCTGGGGTGCCTAATGAGTGAGCTAACTCAC
ATTAATTGCGTTGCGCTCACTGCCCGCTTTCCAGTCGGGAAACCTGTCGTGCCAGCTGCATTAATGAATC
GGCCAACGCGCGGGGAGAGGCGGTTTGCGTATTGGGCGCTCTTCCGCTTCCTCGCTCACTGACTCGCTGC
GCTCGGTCGTTCGGCTGCGGCGAGCGGTATCAGCTCACTCAAAGGCGGTAATACGGTTATCCACAGAATC
AGGGGATAACGCAGGAAAGAACATGTGAGCAAAAGGCCAGCAAAAGGCCAGGAACCGTAAAAAGGCCGCG
TTGCTGGCGTTTTTCCATAGGCTCCGCCCCCCTGACGAGCATCACAAAAATCGACGCTCAAGTCAGAGGT
GGCGAAACCCGACAGGACTATAAAGATACCAGGCGTTTCCCCCTGGAAGCTCCCTCGTGCGCTCTCCTGT
TCCGACCCTGCCGCTTACCGGATACCTGTCCGCCTTTCTCCCTTCGGGAAGCGTGGCGCTTTCTCATAGC
TCACGCTGTAGGTATCTCAGTTCGGTGTAGGTCGTTCGCTCCAAGCTGGGCTGTGTGCACGAACCCCCCG
TTCAGCCCGACCGCTGCGCCTTATCCGGTAACTATCGTCTTGAGTCCAACCCGGTAAGACACGACTTATC
GCCACTGGCAGCAGCCACTGGTAACAGGATTAGCAGAGCGAGGTATGTAGGCGGTGCTACAGAGTTCTTG
AAGTGGTGGCCTAACTACGGCTACACTAGAAGAACAGTATTTGGTATCTGCGCTCTGCTGAAGCCAGTTA
CCTTCGGAAAAAGAGTTGGTAGCTCTTGATCCGGCAAACAAACCACCGCTGGTAGCGGTGGTTTTTTTGT
TTGCAAGCAGCAGATTACGCGCAGAAAAAAAGGATCTCAAGAAGATCCTTTGATCTTTTCTACGGGGTCT
GACGCTCAGTGGAACGAAAACTCACGTTAAGGGATTTTGGTCATGAGATTATCAAAAAGGATCTTCACCT
AGATCCTTTTAAATTAAAAATGAAGTTTTAAATCAATCTAAAGTATATATGAGTAAACTTGGTCTGACAG
TTAGAAAAACTCATCGAGCATCAAATGAAACTGCAATTTATTCATATCAGGATTATCAATACCATATTTT
TGAAAAAGCCGTTTCTGTAATGAAGGAGAAAACTCACCGAGGCAGTTCCATAGGATGGCAAGATCCTGGT
ATCGGTCTGCGATTCCGACTCGTCCAACATCAATACAACCTATTAATTTCCCCTCGTCAAAAATAAGGTT
ATCAAGTGAGAAATCACCATGAGTGACGACTGAATCCGGTGAGAATGGCAAAAGTTTATGCATTTCTTTC
CAGACTTGTTCAACAGGCCAGCCATTACGCTCGTCATCAAAATCACTCGCATCAACCAAACCGTTATTCA
TTCGTGATTGCGCCTGAGCGAGACGAAATACGCGATCGCTGTTAAAAGGACAATTACAAACAGGAATCGA
ATGCAACCGGCGCAGGAACACTGCCAGCGCATCAACAATATTTTCACCTGAATCAGGATATTCTTCTAAT
ACCTGGAATGCTGTTTTCCCAGGGATCGCAGTGGTGAGTAACCATGCATCATCAGGAGTACGGATAAAAT
GCTTGATGGTCGGAAGAGGCATAAATTCCGTCAGCCAGTTTAGTCTGACCATCTCATCTGTAACATCATT
GGCAACGCTACCTTTGCCATGTTTCAGAAACAACTCTGGCGCATCGGGCTTCCCATACAATCGATAGATT
GTCGCACCTGATTGCCCGACATTATCGCGAGCCCATTTATACCCATATAAATCAGCATCCATGTTGGAAT
TTAATCGCGGCCTAGAGCAAGACGTTTCCCGTTGAATATGGCTCATACTCTTCCTTTTTCAATATTATTG
AAGCATTTATCAGGGTTATTGTCTCATGAGCGGATACATATTTGAATGTATTTAGAAAAATAAACAAATA
GGGGTTCCGCGCACATTTCCCCGAAAAGTGCCACCTGACGTCTAAGAAACCATTATTATCATGACATTAA
CCTATAAAAATAGGCGTATCACGAGGCCCTTTCGTC
