>Addgene plasmid #121301 | pUC57-Kan_FR13_00066391 | addgene partial sequence | sequence record 238053 | M13-F20 5'-TGTAAAACGACGGCCAGT-3'
TTGGTCTCTAAGCTCATTCACAACCCAAAACTTCTTCAATTTCACCTTTAATAGTAACTTTTTCAGCAAC
CAAATCAGCACCAAAAATAATTGGAGTACAATCATTTTCAAATTCAACATGAATATCACCATGTTTCATA
TATTCAGTATTCAAACAAGAACCAGATTCAATAATTTCACCTTCAGAGTTCAAAACAGTCCATTTACACA
ATTTAGCCATTAGAGACCAAGTTCCATCCCAATGGCGCGCCGAGCTTGGCTCGAGCATGGTCATAGCTGT
TTCCTGTGTGAAATTGTTATCCGCTCACAATTCCACACAACATACGAGCCGGAAGCATAAAGTGTAAAGC
CTGGGGTGCCTAATGAGTGAGCTAACTCACATTAATTGCGTTGCGCTCACTGCCCGCTTTCCAGTCGGGA
AACCTGTCGTGCCAGCTGCATTAATGAATCGGCCAACGCGCGGGGAGAGGCGGTTTGCGTATTGGGCGCT
CTTCCGCTTCCTCGCTCACTGACTCGCTGCGCTCGGTCGTTCGGCTGCGGCGAGCGGTATCAGCTCACTC
AAAGGCGGTAATACGGTTATCCACAGAATCAGGGGATAACGCAGGAAAGAACATGTGAGCAAAAGGCCAG
CAAAAGGCCAGGAACCGTAAAAAGGCCGCGTTGCTGGCGTTTTTCCATAGGCTCCGCCCCCCTGACGAGC
ATCACAAAAATCGACGCTCAAGTCAGAGGTGGCGAAACCCGACAGGACTATAAAGATACCAGGCGTTTCC
CCCTGGAAGCTCCCTCGTGCGCTCTCCTGTTCCGACCCTGCCGCTTACCGGATACCTGTCCGCCTTTCTC
CCTTCGGGAAGCGTGGCGCTTTCTCATAGCTCACGCTGT
